>Addgene plasmid #20207 | PT2/C-Luc//PGK-SB13 | addgene full sequence | sequence record 429023 | Addgene NGS Result
CGGCTCGGGGATGCGGGGGGAGCGCCGGACCGGAGCGGAGCCCCGGGCGGCTCGCTGCTGCCCCCTAGCG
GGGGAGGGACGTAATTACATCCCTGGGGGCTTTGGGGGGGGGCTGTCCCTCTAGAGTCGACATTGATTAT
TGACTAGTTATTAATAGTAATCAATTACGGGGTCATTAGTTCATAGCCCATATATGGAGTTCCGCGTTAC
ATAACTTACGGTAAATGGCCCGCCTGGCTGACCGCCCAACGACCCCCGCCCATTGACGTCAATAATGACG
TATGTTCCCATAGTAACGCCAATAGGGACTTTCCATTGACGTCAATGGGTGGAGTATTTACGGTAAACTG
CCCACTTGGCAGTACATCAAGTGTATCATATGCCAAGTACGCCCCCTATTGACGTCAATGACGGTAAATG
GCCCGCCTGGCATTATGCCCAGTACATGACCTTATGGGACTTTCCTACTTGGCAGTACATCTACGTATTA
GTCATCGCTATTACCATGGTCGAGGTGAGCCCCACGTTCTGCTTCACTCTCCCCATCTCCCCCCCCTCCC
CACCCCCAATTTTGTATTTATTTATTTTTTAATTATTTTGTGCAGCGATGGGGGCGGGGGGGGGGGGGGG
GCGCGCGCCAGGCGGGGCGGGGCGGGGCGAGGGGCGGGGCGGGGCGAGGCGGAGAGGTGCGGCGGCAGCC
AATCAGAGCGGCGCGCTCCGAAAGTTTCCTTTTATGGCGAGGCGGCGGCGGCGGCGGCCCTATAAAAAGC
GAAGCGCGCGGCGGGCGGGAGTCGCTGCGCGCTGCCTTCGCCCCGTGCCCCGCTCCGCCGCCGCCTCGCG
CCGCCCGCCCCGGCTCTGACTGACCGCGTTACTCCCACAGGTGAGCGGGCGGGACGGCCCTTCTCCTCCG
GGCTGTAATTAGCGCTTGGTTTAATGACGGCTTGTTTCTTTTCTGTGGCTGCGTGAAAGCCTTGAGGGGC
TCCGGGAGGGCCCTTTGTGCGGGGGGAGCGGCTCGGGGGGTGCGTGCGTGTGTGTGTGCGTGGGGAGCGC
CGCGTGCGGCTCCGCGCTGCCCGGCGGCTGTGAGCGCTGCGGGCGCGGCGCGGGGCTTTGTGCGCTCCGC
AGTGTGCGCGAGGGGAGCGCGGCCGGGGGCGGTGCCCCGCGGTGCGGGGGGGGCTGCGAGGGGAACAAAG
GCTGCGTGCGGGGTGTGTGCGTGGGGGGGTGAGCAGGGGGTGTGGGCGCGTCGGTCGGGCTGCAACCCCC
CCTGCACCCCCCTCCCCGAGTTGCTGAGCACGGCCCGGCTTCGGGTGCGGGGCTCCGTACGGGGCGTGGC
GCGGGGCTCGCCGTGCCGGGCGGGGGGTGGCGGCAGGTGGGGGTGCCGGGCGGGGCGGGGCCGCCTCGGG
CCGGGGAGGGCTCGGGGGAGGGGCGCGGCGGCCCCCGGAGCGCCGGCGGCTGTCGAGGCGCGGCGAGCCG
CAGCCATTGCCTTTTATGGTAATCGTGCGAGAGGGCGCAGGGACTTCCTTTGTCCCAAATCTGTGCGGAG
CCGAAATCTGGGAGGCGCCGCCGCACCCCCTCTAGCGGGCGCGGGGCGAAGCGGTGCGGCGCCGGCAGGA
AGGAAATGGGCGGGGAGGGCCTTCGTGCGTCGCCGCGCCGCCGTCCCCTTCTCCCTCTCCAGCCTCGGGG
CTGTCCGCGGGGGGACGGCTGCCTTCGGGGGGGACGGGGCAGGGCGGGGTTCGGCTTCTGGCGTGTGACC
GGCGGCTCTAGAGCCTCTGCTAACCATGTTCATGCCTTCTTCTTTTTCCTACAGCTCCTGGGCAACGTGC
TGGTTATTGTGCTGTCTCATCATTTTGGCAAAGAATTCATGGAAGACGCCAAAAACATAAAGAAAGGCCC
GGCGCCATTCTATCCGCTAGAGGATGGAACCGCTGGAGAGCAACTGCATAAGGCTATGAAGAGATACGCC
CTGGTTCCTGGAACAATTGCTTTTACAGATGCACATATCGAGGTGAACATCACGTACGCGGAATACTTCG
AAATGTCCGTTCGGTTGGCAGAAGCTATGAAACGATATGGGCTGAATACAAATCACAGAATCGTCGTATG
CAGTGAAAACTCTCTTCAATTCTTTATGCCGGTGTTGGGCGCGTTATTTATCGGAGTTGCAGTTGCGCCC
GCGAACGACATTTATAATGAACGTGAATTGCTCAACAGTATGAACATTTCGCAGCCTACCGTAGTGTTTG
TTTCCAAAAAGGGGTTGCAAAAAATTTTGAACGTGCAAAAAAAATTACCAATAATCCAGAAAATTATTAT
CATGGATTCTAAAACGGATTACCAGGGATTTCAGTCGATGTACACGTTCGTCACATCTCATCTACCTCCC
GGTTTTAATGAATACGATTTTGTACCAGAGTCCTTTGATCGTGACAAAACAATTGCACTGATAATGAACT
CCTCTGGATCTACTGGGTTACCTAAGGGTGTGGCCCTTCCGCATAGAACTGCCTGCGTCAGATTCTCGCA
TGCCAGAGATCCTATTTTTGGCAATCAAATCATTCCGGATACTGCGATTTTAAGTGTTGTTCCATTCCAT
CACGGTTTTGGAATGTTTACTACACTCGGATATTTGATATGTGGATTTCGAGTCGTCTTAATGTATAGAT
TTGAAGAAGAGCTGTTTTTACGATCCCTTCAGGATTACAAAATTCAAAGTGCGTTGCTAGTACCAACCCT
ATTTTCATTCTTCGCCAAAAGCACTCTGATTGACAAATACGATTTATCTAATTTACACGAAATTGCTTCT
GGGGGCGCACCTCTTTCGAAAGAAGTCGGGGAAGCGGTTGCAAAACGCTTCCATCTTCCAGGGATACGAC
AAGGATATGGGCTCACTGAGACTACATCAGCTATTCTGATTACACCCGAGGGGGATGATAAACCGGGCGC
GGTCGGTAAAGTTGTTCCATTTTTTGAAGCGAAGGTTGTGGATCTGGATACCGGGAAAACGCTGGGCGTT
AATCAGAGAGGCGAATTATGTGTCAGAGGACCTATGATTATGTCCGGTTATGTAAACAATCCGGAAGCGA
CCAACGCCTTGATTGACAAGGATGGATGGCTACATTCTGGAGACATAGCTTACTGGGACGAAGACGAACA
CTTCTTCATAGTTGACCGCTTGAAGTCTTTAATTAAATACAAAGGATACCAGGTGGCCCCCGCTGAATTG
GAGTCGATATTGTTACAACACCCCAACATCTTCGACGCGGGCGTGGCAGGTCTTCCCGACGATGACGCCG
GTGAACTTCCCGCCGCCGTTGTTGTTTTGGAGCACGGAAAGACGATGACGGAAAAAGAGATCGTGGATTA
CGTCGCCAGTCAAGTAACAACCGCGAAAAAGTTGCGCGGAGGAGTTGTGTTTGTGGACGAAGTACCGAAA
GGTCTTACCGGAAAACTCGACGCAAGAAAAATCAGAGAGATCCTCATAAAGGCCAAGAAGGGCGGAAAGT
CCAAATTGTAAAATGTAACTGTATTCAGCGATGACGAAATTCTTAGCTATTGTAATACTCTAGGGGGGAT
CCACTAGAATTCACTCCTCAGGTGCAGGCTGCCTATCAGAAGGTGGTGGCTGGTGTGGCCAATGCCCTGG
CTCACAAATACCACTGAGATCTTTTTCCCTCTGCCAAAAATTATGGGGACATCATGAAGCCCCTTGAGCA
TCTGACTTCTGGCTAATAAAGGAAATTTATTTTCATTGCAATAGTGTGTTGGAATTTTTTGTGTCTCTCA
CTCGGAAGGACATATGGGAGGGCAAATCATTTAAAACATCAGAATGAGTATTTGGTTTAGAGTTTGGCAA
CATATGCCCATATGCTGGCTGCCATGAACAAAGGTTGGCTATAAAGAGGTCATCAGTATATGAAACAGCC
CCCTGCTGTCCATTCCTTATTCCATAGAAAAGCCTTGACTTGAGGTTAGATTTTTTTTATATTTTGTTTT
GTGTTATTTTTTTCTTTAACATCCCTAAAATTTTCCTTACATGTTTTACTAGCCAGATTTTTCCTCCTCT
CCTGACTACTCCCAGTCATAGCTGTCCCTCTTCTCTTATGGAGATCCCTCGACCTGCAGCCCAAGCTTGT
GGAAGGCTACTCGAAATGTTTGACCCAAGTTAAACAATTTAAAGGCAATGCTACCAAATACTAATTGAGT
GTATGTAAACTTCTGACCCACTGGGAATGTGATGAAAGAAATAAAAGCTGAAATGAATCATTCTCTCTAC
TATTATTCTGATATTTCACATTCTTAAAATAAAGTGGTGATCCTAACTGACCTAAGACAGGGAATTTTTA
CTAGGATTAAATGTCAGGAATTGTGAAAAAGTGAGTTTAAATGTATTTGGCTAAGGTGTATGTAAACTTC
CGACTTCAACTGTATAGGGATCCTCTAGCTAGAGTCGACCTCGAGGGGGGGCCCGGTACCCAGCTTTTGT
TCCCTTTAGTGAGGGTTAATTGCGCGCTTGGCGTAATCATGGTCATAGCTGTTTCCTGTGTGAAATTGTT
ATCCGCTCACAATTCCACACAACATACGAGCCGGAAGCATAAAGTGTAAAGCCTGGGGTGCCTAATGAGT
GAGCTAACTCACATTAATTGCGTTGCGCTCACTGCCCGCTTTCCAGTCGGGAAACCTGTCGTGCCAGCTG
CATTAATGAATCGGCCAACGCGCGGGGAGAGGCGGTTTGCGTATTGGGCGCTCTTCCGCTTCCTCGCTCA
CTGACTCGCTGCGCTCGGTCGTTCGGCTGCGGCGAGCGGTATCAGCTCACTCAAAGGCGGTAATACGGTT
ATCCACAGAATCAGGGGATAACGCAGGAAAGAACATGTGAGCAAAAGGCCAGCAAAAGGCCAGGAACCGT
AAAAAGGCCGCGTTGCTGGCGTTTTTCCATAGGCTCCGCCCCCCTGACGAGCATCACAAAAATCGACGCT
CAAGTCAGAGGTGGCGAAACCCGACAGGACTATAAAGATACCAGGCGTTTCCCCCTGGAAGCTCCCTCGT
GCGCTCTCCTGTTCCGACCCTGCCGCTTACCGGATACCTGTCCGCCTTTCTCCCTTCGGGAACCGTGGCG
CTTTCTCATAGCTCACGCTGTAGGTATCTCAGTTCGGTGTAGGTCGTTCGCTCCAAGCTGGGCTGTGTGC
ACGAACCCCCCGTTCAGCCCGACCGCTGCGCCTTATCCGGTAACTATCGTCTTGAGTCCAACCCGGTAAG
ACACGACTTATCGCCACTGGCAGCAGCCACTGGTAACAGGATTAGCAGAGCGAGGTATGTAGGCGGTGCT
ACAGAGTTCTTGAAGTGGTGGCCTAACTACGGCTACACTAGAAGAACAGTATTTGGTATCTGCGCTCTGC
TGAAGCCAGTTACCTTCGGAAAAAGAGTTGGTAGCTCTTGATCCGGCAAACAAACCACCGCTGGTAGCGG
TGGTTTTTTTGTTTGCAAGCAGCAGATTACGCGCAGAAAAAAAGGATCTCAAGAAGATCCTTTGATCTTT
TCTACGGGGTCTGACGCTCAGTGGAACGAAAACTCACGTTAAGGGATTTTGGTCATGAGATTATCAAAAA
GGATCTTCACCTAGATCCTTTTAAATTAAAAATGAAGTTTTAAATCAATCTAAAGTATATATGAGTAAAC
TTGGTCTGACAGTTACCAATGCTTAATCAGTGAGGCACCTATCTCAGCGATCTGTCTATTTCGTTCATCC
ATAGTTGCCTGACTCCCCGTCGTGTAGATAACTACGATACGGGAGGGCTTACCATCTGGCCCCAGTGCTG
CAATGATACCGCGAGACCCACGCTCACCGGCTCCAGATTTATCAGCAATAAACCAGCCAGCCGGAAGGGC
CGAGCGCAGAAGTGGTCCTGCAACTTTATCCGCCTCCATCCAGTCTATTAATTGTTGCCGGGAAGCTAGA
GTAAGTAGTTCGCCAGTTAATAGTTTGCGCAACGTTGTTGCCATTGCTACAGGCATCGTGGTGTCACGCT
CGTCGTTTGGTATGGCTTCATTCAGCTCCGGTTCCCAACGATCAAGGCGAGTTACATGATCCCCCATGTT
GTGCAAAAAAGCGGTTAGCTCCTTCGGTCCTCCGATCGTTGTCAGAAGTAACTTGGCCGCAGTGTTATCA
CTCATGGTTATGGCAGCACTGCATAATTCTCTTACTGTCATGCCATCCGTAAGATGCTTTTCTGTGACTG
GTGAGTACTCAACCAAGTCATTCTGAGAATAGTGTATGCGGCGACCGAGTTGCTCTTGCCCGGCGTCAAT
ACGGGATAATACCGCGCCACATAGCAGAACTTTAAAAGTGCTCATCATTGGAAAACGTTCTTCGGGGCGA
AAACTCTCAAGGATCTTACCGCTGTTGAGATCCAGTTCGATGTAACCCACTCGTGCACCCAACTGATCTT
CAGCATCTTTTACTTTCACCAGCGTTTCTGGGTGAGCAAAAACAGGAAGGCAAAATGCCGCAAAAAAGGG
AATAAGGGCGACACGGAAATGTTGAATACTCATACTCTTCCTTTTTCAATATTATTGAAGCATTTATCAG
GGTTATTGTCTCATGAGCGGATACATATTTGAATGTATTTAGAAAAATAAACAAATAGGGGTTCCGCGCA
CATTTCCCCGAAAAGTGCCACCTGACGTCTAAGAAACCATTATTATCATGACATTAACCTATAAAAATAG
GCGTATCACGAGGCCCTTTCGTCTCGCGCGTTTCGGTGATGACGGTGAAAACCTCTGACACATGCAGCTC
CCGGAGACGGTCACAGCTTGTCTGTAAGCGGATGCCGGGAGCAGACAAGCCCGTCAGGGCGCGTCAGCGG
GTGTTGGCGGGTGTCGGGGCTGGCTTAACTATGCGGCATCAGAGCAGATTGTACTGAGAGTGCACCATAT
GCGGTGTGAAATACCGCACAGATGCGTAAGGAGAAAATACCGCATCAGGCGCCATTCGCCATTCAGGCTG
CGCAACTGTTGGGAAGGGCGATCGGTGCGGGCCTCTTCGCTATTACGCCAGCTGGCGAAAGGGGGATGTG
CTGCAAGGCGATTAAGTTGGGTAACGCCAGGGTTTTCCCAGTCACGACGTTGTAAAACGACGGCCAGTGA
ATTCGAGCTCGGTACCCGGGGGCGCGCCCTACCGGGTAGGGGAGGCGCTTTTCCCAAGGCAGTCTGGAGC
ATGCGCTTTAGCGGCCCCGCTGGGCACTTGGCGCTACACAAGTGGCCTCTGGCCTCGCACACATTCCACA
TCCACCGGTAGGCGCCAACCGGCTCCGTTCTTTGGTGGCCCCTTCGCGCCACCTTCTACTCCTCCCCTAG
TCAGGAAGTTCCCCCCCGCCCCGCAGCTCGCGTCGTGCAGGACGTGACAAATGGAAGTAGCACGTCTCAC
TAGTCTCGTGCAGATGGACAGCACCGCTGAGCAATGGAAGCGGGTAGGCCTTTGGGGCAGCGGCCAATAG
CAGCTTTGCTCCTTCGCTTTCTGGGCTCAGAGGCTGGGAAGGGGTGGGTCCGGGGGCGGGCTCAGGGGCG
GGCTCAGGGGCGGGGCGGGCGCCCGAAGGTCCTCCGGAGGCCCGGCATTCTGCACGCTTCAAAAGCGCAC
GTCTGCCGCGCTGTTCTCCTCTTCCTCATCTCCGGGCCTTTCGACCTGCATCCATCTAGATCCTTAATTA
AGTCTAGAGTCGAGGAACTGAAAAACCAGAAAGTTAACTGGTAAGTTTAGTCTTTTTGTCTTTTATTTCA
GGTCCCGGATCCGGTGGTGGTGCAAATCAAAGAACTGCTCCTCAGTGGATGTTGCCTTTACTTCTAGGCC
TGTACGGAAGTGTTACTTCTGCTCTAAAAGCTGCGGAATTGTACCCGCGGCCGATCCGACATCATGGGAA
AATCAAAAGAAATCAGCCAAGACCTCAGAAAAAAAATTGTAGACCTCCACAAGTCTGGTTCATCCTTGGG
AGCAATTTCCAAACGCCTGGCCGTACCACGTTCATCTGTACAAACAATAGTACGCAAGTATAAACACCAT
GGGACCACGCAGCCGTCATACCGCTCAGGAAGGAGACGCGTTCTGTCTCCTAGAGATGAACGTACTTTGG
TGCGAAAAGTGCAAATCAATCCCAGAACAGCCGCAAAGGACCTTGTGAAGATGCTGGAGGAAACAGGTAC
AAAAGTATCTATATCCACAGTAAAACGAGTCCTATATCGACATAACCTGAAAGGCCGCTCAGCAAGGAAG
AAGCCACTGCTCCAAAACCGACATAAGAAAGCCAGACTACGGTTTGCAAGAGCACATGGGGACAAAGATC
GTACTTTTTGGAGAAATGTCCTCTGGTCTGATGAAACAAAAATAGAACTGTTTGGCCATAATGACCATCG
TTATGTTTGGAGGAAGAAGGGGGAGGCTTGCAAGCCGAAGAACACCATCCCAACCGTGAAGCACGGGGGT
GGCAGCATCATGTTGTGGGGGTGCTTTGCTGCAGGAGGGACTGGTGCACTTCACAAAATAGATGGCATCA
TGAGGAAGGAAAATTATGTGGATATATTGAAGCAACATCTCAAGACATCAGTCAGGAAGTTAAAGCTTGG
TCGCAAATGGGTCTTCCAAATGGACAATGACCCCAAGCATACTTCCAAAGTTGTGGCAAAATGGCTTAAG
GACAACAAAGTCAAGGTATTGGAGTGGCCATCACAAAGCCCTGACCTCAATCCTATAGAAAATTTGTGGG
CAGAACTGAAAAAGCGTGTGCGAGCAAGGAGGCCTACAAACCTGACTCAGTTACACCAGCTCTGTCAGGA
GGAATGGGCCAAAATTCACCCAACTTATTGTGGGAAGCTTGTGGAAGGCTACCCGAAACGTTTGACCCAA
GTTAAACAATTTAAAGGCAATGCTACCAAATACTAGAATTGGCCGCGGGGATCCAGACATGATAAGATAC
ATTGATGAGTTTGGACAAACCACAACTAGAATGCAGTGAAAAAAATGCTTTATTTGTGAAATTTGTGATG
CTATTGCTTTATTTGTAACCATTATAAGCTGCAATAAACAAGTTAACAACAACAATTGCATTCATTTTAT
GTTTCAGGTTCAGGGGGAGGTGTGGGAGGTTTTTTCGGATCCTCTAGAGTCGACTGTTTATTAACGCTTA
CAATTTCCATTCGCCATTCAGGCTGCGCAACTGTTGGGAAGGGCGATCGGTGCGGGCCTCTTCGCTATTA
CGCCAGCTGGCGAAAGGGGGATGTGCTGCAAGGCGATTAAGTTGGGTAACGCCAGGGTTTTCCCAGTCAC
GACGTTGTAAAACGACGGCCAGTGAGCGCGCGTAATACGACTCACTATAGGGCGAATTGGAGCTCGGATC
CCTATACAGTTGAAGTCGGAAGTTTACATACACTTAAGTTGGAGTCATTAAAACTCGTTTTTCAACTACT
CCACAAATTTCTTGTTAACAAACAATAGTTTTGGCAAGTCAGTTAGGACATCTACTTTGTGCATGACACA
AGTCATTTTTCCAACAATTGTTTACAGACAGATTATTTCACTTATAATTCACTGTATCACAATTCCAGTG
GGTCAGAAGTTTACATACACTAAGTTGACTGTGCCTTTAAACAGCTTGGAAAATTCCAGAAAATGATGTC
ATGGCTTTAGAAGCTAGATCTGGCCATCTAGAGCGGCCGCGCGCACTAGTGAATTCCATGGATATCAAGC
TTTTTCCCCGTATCCCCCCAGGTGTCTGCAGGCTCAAAGAGCAGCGAGAAGCGTTCAGAGGAAAGCGATC
CCGTGCCACCTTCCCCGTGCCCGGGCTGTCCCCGCACGCTGC
Features (pLannotate 1.2.2; 26 found; start..end, strand, type, name):
    129..508     +  enhancer       CMV enhancer: human cytomegalovirus immediate early enhancer
    510..787     +  promoter       chicken β-actin promoter: No description available
    788..1804    +  intron         chimeric intron: chimera between introns from chicken β-actin and rabbit β-globin
   1859..3508    +  CDS            LUCI_PHOPY: Experimental evidence at protein level: Swiss-Prot protein existence level 1. Produces green light with a wavelength of 562 nm. From Photinus pyralis (Common eastern firefly) (Lampyris pyralis).
   3577..3654    +  CDS            HBB (fragment): HBB_PONPY - Experimental evidence at transcript level: Swiss-Prot protein existence level 2. Involved in oxygen transport from the lung to the various peripheral tissues. From Pongo pygmaeus (Bornean orangutan).
   3725..3780    +  polyA_signal   β-globin poly(A) signal: rabbit β-globin polyadenylation signal (Gil and Proudfoot, 1987)
   4123..4193    +  CDS            SB100X (fragment): hyperactive variant of the Sleeping Beauty transposase (Mátés et al., 2009)
   4444..4470    +  misc_feature   MCS (fragment): pBluescript multiple cloning site
   4483..4501    -  promoter       T3 promoter: promoter for bacteriophage T3 RNA polymerase
   4546..4562    -  protein_bind   lac operator: The lac repressor binds to the lac operator to inhibit transcription in E. coli. This inhibition can be relieved by adding lactose or isopropyl-β-D-thiogalactopyranoside (IPTG). lac repressor encoded by lacI
   4570..4600    -  promoter       lac promoter: promoter for the E. coli lac operon
   4615..4636    -  protein_bind   CAP binding site: CAP binding activates transcription in the presence of cAMP. E. coli catabolite activator protein
   4649..4741    -  CDS            lacI (fragment): lac repressor; lacI; The lac repressor binds to the lac operator to inhibit transcription in E. coli. This inhibition can be relieved by adding lactose or isopropyl-β-D-thiogalactopyranoside (IPTG).
   4924..5512    -  rep_origin     ori: high-copy-number ColE1/pMB1/pBR322/pUC origin of replication
   5683..6543    -  CDS            AmpR: β-lactamase; bla; confers resistance to ampicillin, carbenicillin, and related antibiotics
   6544..6648    -  promoter       AmpR promoter: bla
   6743..6778    +  CDS            rop (fragment): Rop protein, which maintains plasmids at low copy number; rop
   6880..6979    +  misc_feature   bom (fragment): basis of mobility region from pBR322
   6985..7142    -  CDS            lacZα (fragment): LacZα fragment of β-galactosidase; lacZ fragment
   7174..7673    +  promoter       PGK promoter: mouse phosphoglycerate kinase 1 promoter
   7741..7837    +  intron         SV40 intron: modified SV40 intron with splice donor and acceptor sites
   7904..8926    +  CDS            SB100X: hyperactive variant of the Sleeping Beauty transposase (Mátés et al., 2009)
   8940..9074    -  polyA_signal   SV40 poly(A) signal: SV40 polyadenylation signal
   9137..9154    +  misc_feature   MCS (fragment): pUC18/19 multiple cloning site
   9180..9335    -  CDS            lacZα (fragment): LacZα fragment of β-galactosidase; lacZ fragment
   9343..9361    +  promoter       T7 promoter: promoter for bacteriophage T7 RNA polymerase
