[The description below was written by a language model from this plasmid's Addgene catalogue record and pLannotate feature annotations shown in this document.]
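Description:
PT2/C-Luc//PGK-SB13 is a Sleeping Beauty transposon plasmid of about 9.8 kb that carries both a luciferase-bearing transposon and the transposase needed to mobilise it on a single molecule (a "cis" arrangement). It is built on a simple ColE1/ampicillin backbone. A high-copy ColE1/pUC-type origin and a β-lactamase gene allow propagation and ampicillin selection in E. coli, and remnants of pBluescript/pUC sequence (lac promoter/operator, lacZα fragments, T3 and T7 promoters, MCS fragments) are scattered around the junctions. The depositor notes that the plasmid tends to run as a dimer, which usually does not affect function.

The reporter cassette consists of a CAG-type promoter (CMV immediate-early enhancer, chicken β-actin promoter and chimeric β-actin/β-globin intron) driving the firefly (Photinus pyralis) luciferase coding sequence, followed by rabbit β-globin 3′ sequence and its polyadenylation signal. The "pT2" name implies that this cassette sits between Sleeping Beauty inverted repeats. The feature table does not annotate these repeats explicitly, although a short fragment just downstream of the cassette, annotated as transposase-like, may reflect such transposon-derived sequence. Elsewhere on the backbone, a mouse PGK promoter with an SV40 intron drives a full-length Sleeping Beauty transposase followed by an SV40 poly(A) signal. The annotation software matched this gene to SB100X, but the construct name identifies it as the SB13 version.

After delivery into mammalian cells, transiently expressed transposase excises the luciferase cassette and integrates it into the genome, giving stable reporter expression. The associated publication used plasmid DNA to induce genetically engineered brain tumours de novo in mice. In that setting, the construct would presumably serve both as the transposase source and as a bioluminescent marker for tracking the transfected cells.
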