Addgene plasmid #20207: PT2/C-Luc//PGK-SB13
Depositing lab: John Ohlfest. Depositing organization: University of Minnesota. Publication: De novo induction of genetically engineered brain tumors in mice using plasmid DNA. Wiesner SM, Decker SA, Larson JD, Ericson K, Forster C, Gallardo JL, Long C, Demorest ZL, Zamora EA, Low WC, SantaCruz K, Largaespada DA, Ohlfest JR. Cancer Res. 2009 Jan 15. 69(2):431-9. 10.1158/0008-5472.CAN-08-1800 PubMed 19147555.
Backbone
  Vector backbone: colE1/ampR
  Backbone size w/o insert (bp): 2444
  Vector type: Transposon
Growth in bacteria
  Bacterial resistance: Ampicillin, 100 μg/mL
  Growth temperature: 37°C
  Growth strain: DH5alpha
  Growth instructions: DH5-alpha
  Copy number: High Copy
Gene/Insert
  Gene/Insert name: Flirefly luciferase/Sb transposase (alt name: Ultimate Luc)
  Species: Firefly
  Insert size (bp): 7305
  Cloning method: Restriction Enzyme
  Sequencing primers: 5′ n/a; 3′ n/a
Terms and licenses: Academic/Nonprofit Terms; Industry Terms: Not Available to Industry
Depositor comments: This plasmid has been found to run as a dimer. Plasmid dimerization often does not impact plasmid function, but may reduce transformation efficiencies. If you need to isolate the monomeric version, you might consider linearizing, gel extracting, re-ligating, and transforming the plasmid.
How to cite: PT2/C-Luc//PGK-SB13 was a gift from John Ohlfest (Addgene plasmid # 20207 ; http://n2t.net/addgene:20207 ; RRID:Addgene_20207)
