>Addgene plasmid #20207 | PT2/C-Luc//PGK-SB13 | addgene partial sequence | sequence record 26133 | pCAG-F (5'-GCAACGTGCTGGTTATTGTG-3')
AAAACATAAAGAAAGGCCCGGCGCCATTCTATCCGCTAGAGGATGGAACCGCTGGAGAGCAACTGCATAA
GGCTATGAAGAGATACGCCCTGGTTCCTGGAACAATTGCTTTTACAGATGCACATATCGAGGTGAACATC
ACGTACGCGGAATACTTCGAAATGTCCGTTCGGTTGGCAGAAGCTATGAAACGATATGGGCTGAATACAA
ATCACAGAATCGTCGTATGCAGTGAAAACTCTCTTCAATTCTTTATGCCGGTGTTGGGCGCGTTATTTAT
CGGAGTTGCAGTTGCGCCCGCGAACGACATTTATAATGAACGTGAATTGCTCAACAGTATGAACATTTCG
CAGCCTACCGTAGTGTTTGTTTCCAAAAAGGGGTTGCAAAAAATTTTGAACGTGCAAAAAAAATTACCAA
TAATCCAGAAAATTATTATCATGGATTCTAAAACGGATTACCAGGGATTTCAGTCGATGTACACGTTCGT
CACATCTCATCTACCTCCCGGTTTTAATGAATACGATTTTGTACCAGAGTCCTTTGATCGTGACAAAACA
ATTGCACTGATAATGAACTCCTCTGGATCTACTGGGTTACCTAAGGGTGTGGCCCTTCCGCATAGAACTG
CCTGCGTCAGATTCTCGCATGNCAGAA
