>Addgene plasmid #20207 | PT2/C-Luc//PGK-SB13 | addgene partial sequence | sequence record 240220 | Addgene Partial NGS Result
GGAGTCGCTGCGCGCTGCCTTCGCCCCGTGCCCCGCTCCGCCGCCGCCTCGCGCCGCCCGCCCCGGCTCT
GACTGACCGCGTTACTCCCACAGGTGAGCGGGCGGGACGGCCCTTCTCCTCCGGGCTGTAATTAGCGCTT
GGTTTAATGACGGCTTGTTTCTTTTCTGTGGCTGCGTGAAAGCCTTGAGGGGCTCCGGGAGGGCCCTTTG
TGCGGGGGGAGCGGCTCGGGGGGTGCGTGCGTGTGTGTGTGCGTGGGGAGCGCCGCGTGCGGCTCCGCGC
TGCCCGGCGGCTGTGAGCGCTGCGGGCGCGGCGCGGGGCTTTGTGCGCTCCGCAGTGTGCGCGAGGGGAG
CGCGGCCGGGGGCGGTGCCCCGCGGTGCGGGGGGGGCTGCGAGGGGAACAAAGGCTGCGTGCGGGGTGTG
TGCGTGGGGGGGTGAGCAGGGGGTGTGGGCGCGTCGGTCGGGCTGCAACCCCCCCTGCACCCCCCTCCCC
GAGTTGCTGAGCACGGCCCGGCTTCGGGTGCGGGGCTCCGTACGGGGCGTGGCGCGGGGCTCGCCGTGCC
GGGCGGGGGGTGGCGGCAGGTGGGGGTGCCGGGCGGGGCGGGGCCGCCTCGGGCCGGGGAGGGCTCGGGG
GAGGGGCGCGGCGGCCCCCGGAGCGCCGGCGGCTGTCGAGGCGCGGCGAGCCGCAGCCATTGCCTTTTAT
GGTAATCGTGCGAGAGGGCGCAGGGACTTCCTTTGTCCCAAATCTGTGCGGAGCCGAAATCTGGGAGGCG
CCGCCGCACCCCCTCTAGCGGGCGCGGGGCGAAGCGGTGCGGCGCCGGCAGGAAGGAAATGGGCGGGGAG
GGCCTTCGTGCGTCGCCGCGCCGCCGTCCCCTTCTCCCTCTCCAGCCTCGGGGCTGTCCGCGGGGGGACG
GCTGCCTTCGGGGGGGACGGGGCAGGGCGGGGTTCGGCTTCTGGCGTGTGACCGGCGGCTCTAGAGCCTC
TGCTAACCATGTTCATGCCTTCTTCTTTTTCCTACAGCTCCTGGGCAACGTGCTGGTTATTGTGCTGTCT
CATCATTTTGGCAAAGAATTCATGGAAGACGCCAAAAACATAAAGAAAGGCCCGGCGCCATTCTATCCGC
TAGAGGATGGAACCGCTGGAGAGCAACTGCATAAGGCTATGAAGAGATACGCCCTGGTTCCTGGAACAAT
TGCTTTTACAGATGCACATATCGAGGTGAACATCACGTACGCGGAATACTTCGAAATGTCCGTTCGGTTG
GCAGAAGCTATGAAACGATATGGGCTGAATACAAATCACAGAATCGTCGTATGCAGTGAAAACTCTCTTC
AATTCTTTATGCCGGTGTTGGGCGCGTTATTTATCGGAGTTGCAGTTGCGCCCGCGAACGACATTTATAA
TGAACGTGAATTGCTCAACAGTATGAACATTTCGCAGCCTACCGTAGTGTTTGTTTCCAAAAAGGGGTTG
CAAAAAATTTTGAACGTGCAAAAAAAATTACCAATAATCCAGAAAATTATTATCATGGATTCTAAAACGG
ATTACCAGGGATTTCAGTCGATGTACACGTTCGTCACATCTCATCTACCTCCCGGTTTTAATGAATACGA
TTTTGTACCAGAGTCCTTTGATCGTGACAAAACAATTGCACTGATAATGAACTCCTCTGGATCTACTGGG
TTACCTAAGGGTGTGGCCCTTCCGCATAGAACTGCCTGCGTCAGATTCTCGCATGCCAGAGATCCTATTT
TTGGCAATCAAATCATTCCGGATACTGCGATTTTAAGTGTTGTTCCATTCCATCACGGTTTTGGAATGTT
TACTACACTCGGATATTTGATATGTGGATTTCGAGTCGTCTTAATGTATAGATTTGAAGAAGAGCTGTTT
TTACGATCCCTTCAGGATTACAAAATTCAAAGTGCGTTGCTAGTACCAACCCTATTTTCATTCTTCGCCA
AAAGCACTCTGATTGACAAATACGATTTATCTAATTTACACGAAATTGCTTCTGGGGGCGCACCTCTTTC
GAAAGAAGTCGGGGAAGCGGTTGCAAAACGCTTCCATCTTCCAGGGATACGACAAGGATATGGGCTCACT
GAGACTACATCAGCTATTCTGATTACACCCGAGGGGGATGATAAACCGGGCGCGGTCGGTAAAGTTGTTC
CATTTTTTGAAGCGAAGGTTGTGGATCTGGATACCGGGAAAACGCTGGGCGTTAATCAGAGAGGCGAATT
ATGTGTCAGAGGACCTATGATTATGTCCGGTTATGTAAACAATCCGGAAGCGACCAACGCCTTGATTGAC
AAGGATGGATGGCTACATTCTGGAGACATAGCTTACTGGGACGAAGACGAACACTTCTTCATAGTTGACC
GCTTGAAGTCTTTAATTAAATACAAAGGATACCAGGTGGCCCCCGCTGAATTGGAGTCGATATTGTTACA
ACACCCCAACATCTTCGACGCGGGCGTGGCAGGTCTTCCCGACGATGACGCCGGTGAACTTCCCGCCGCC
GTTGTTGTTTTGGAGCACGGAAAGACGATGACGGAAAAAGAGATCGTGGATTACGTCGCCAGTCAAGTAA
CAACCGCGAAAAAGTTGCGCGGAGGAGTTGTGTTTGTGGACGAAGTACCGAAAGGTCTTACCGGAAAACT
CGACGCAAGAAAAATCAGAGAGATCCTCATAAAGGCCAAGAAGGGCGGAAAGTCCAAATTGTAAAATGTA
ACTGTATTCAGCGATGACGAAATTCTTAGCTATTGTAATACTCTAGGGGGGATCCACTAGAATTCACTCC
TCAGGTGCAGGCTGCCTATCAGAAGGTGGTGGCTGGTGTGGCCAATGCCCTGGCTCACAAATACCACTGA
GATCTTTTTCCCTCTGCCAAAAATTATGGGGACATCATGAAGCCCCTTGAGCATCTGACTTCTGGCTAAT
AAAGGAAATTTATTTTCATTGCAATAGTGTGTTGGAATTTTTTGTGTCTCTCACTCGGAAGGACATATGG
GAGGGCAAATCATTTAAAACATCAGAATGAGTATTTGGTTTAGAGTTTGGCAACATATGCCCATATGCTG
GCTGCCATGAACAAAGGTTGGCTATAAAGAGGTCATCAGTATATGAAACAGCCCCCTGCTGTCCATTCCT
TATTCCATAGAAAAGCCTTGACTTGAGGTTAGATTTTTTTTATATTTTGTTTTGTGTTATTTTTTTCTTT
AACATCCCTAAAATTTTCCTTACATGTTTTACTAGCCAGATTTTTCCTCCTCTCCTGACTACTCCCAGTC
ATAGCTGTCCCTCTTCTCTTATGGAGATCCCTCGACCTGCAGCCCAAGCTTGTGGAAGGCTACTCGAAAT
GTTTGACCCAAGTTAAACAATTTAAAGGCAATGCTACCAAATACTAATTGAGTGTATGTAAACTTCTGAC
CCACTGGGAATGTGATGAAAGAAATAAAAGCTGAAATGAATCATTCTCTCTACTATTATTCTGATATTTC
ACATTCTTAAAATAAAGTGGTGATCCTAACTGACCTAAGACAGGGAATTTTTACTAGGATTAAATGTCAG
GAATTGTGAAAAAGTGAGTTTAAATGTATTTGGCTAAGGTGTATGTAAACTTCCGACTTCAACTGTATAG
GGATCCTCTAGCTAGAGTCGACCTCGAGGGGGGGCCCGGTACCCAGCTTTTGTTCCCTTTAGTGAGGGTT
AATTGCGCGCTTGGCGTAATCATGGTCATAGCTGTTTCCTGTGTGAAATTGTTATCCGCTCACAATTCCA
CACAACATACGAGCCGGAAGCATAAAGTGTAAAGCCTGGGGTGCCTAATGAGTGAGCTAACTCACATTAA
TTGCGTTGCGCTCACTGCCCGCTTTCCAGTCGGGAAACCTGTCGTGCCAGCTGCATTAATGAATCGGCCA
ACGCGCGGGGAGAGGCGGTTTGCGTATTGGGCGCTCTTCCGCTTCCTCGCTCACTGACTCGCTGCGCTCG
GTCGTTCGGCTGCGGCGAGCGGTATCAGCTCACTCAAAGGCGGTAATACGGTTATCCACAGAATCAGGGG
ATAACGCAGGAAAGAACATGTGAGCAAAAGGCCAGCAAAAGGCCAGGAACCGTAAAAAGGCCGCGTTGCT
GGCGTTTTTCCATAGGCTCCGCCCCCCTGACGAGCATCACAAAAATCGACGCTCAAGTCAGAGGTGGCGA
AACCCGACAGGACTATAAAGATACCAGGCGTTTCCCCCTGGAAGCTCCCTCGTGCGCTCTCCTGTTCCGA
CCCTGCCGCTTACCGGATACCTGTCCGCCTTTCTCCCTTCGGGAACCGTGGCGCTTTCTCATAGCTCACG
CTGTAGGTATCTCAGTTCGGTGTAGGTCGTTCGCTCCAAGCTGGGCTGTGTGCACGAACCCCCCGTTCAG
CCCGACCGCTGCGCCTTATCCGGTAACTATCGTCTTGAGTCCAACCCGGTAAGACACGACTTATCGCCAC
TGGCAGCAGCCACTGGTAACAGGATTAGCAGAGCGAGGTATGTAGGCGGTGCTACAGAGTTCTTGAAGTG
GTGGCCTAACTACGGCTACACTAGAAGAACAGTATTTGGTATCTGCGCTCTGCTGAAGCCAGTTACCTTC
GGAAAAAGAGTTGGTAGCTCTTGATCCGGCAAACAAACCACCGCTGGTAGCGGTGGTTTTTTTGTTTGCA
AGCAGCAGATTACGCGCAGAAAAAAAGGATCTCAAGAAGATCCTTTGATCTTTTCTACGGGGTCTGACGC
TCAGTGGAACGAAAACTCACGTTAAGGGATTTTGGTCATGAGATTATCAAAAAGGATCTTCACCTAGATC
CTTTTAAATTAAAAATGAAGTTTTAAATCAATCTAAAGTATATATGAGTAAACTTGGTCTGACAGTTACC
AATGCTTAATCAGTGAGGCACCTATCTCAGCGATCTGTCTATTTCGTTCATCCATAGTTGCCTGACTCCC
CGTCGTGTAGATAACTACGATACGGGAGGGCTTACCATCTGGCCCCAGTGCTGCAATGATACCGCGAGAC
CCACGCTCACCGGCTCCAGATTTATCAGCAATAAACCAGCCAGCCGGAAGGGCCGAGCGCAGAAGTGGTC
CTGCAACTTTATCCGCCTCCATCCAGTCTATTAATTGTTGCCGGGAAGCTAGAGTAAGTAGTTCGCCAGT
TAATAGTTTGCGCAACGTTGTTGCCATTGCTACAGGCATCGTGGTGTCACGCTCGTCGTTTGGTATGGCT
TCATTCAGCTCCGGTTCCCAACGATCAAGGCGAGTTACATGATCCCCCATGTTGTGCAAAAAAGCGGTTA
GCTCCTTCGGTCCTCCGATCGTTGTCAGAAGTAACTTGGCCGCAGTGTTATCACTCATGGTTATGGCAGC
ACTGCATAATTCTCTTACTGTCATGCCATCCGTAAGATGCTTTTCTGTGACTGGTGAGTACTCAACCAAG
TCATTCTGAGAATAGTGTATGCGGCGACCGAGTTGCTCTTGCCCGGCGTCAATACGGGATAATACCGCGC
CACATAGCAGAACTTTAAAAGTGCTCATCATTGGAAAACGTTCTTCGGGGCGAAAACTCTCAAGGATCTT
ACCGCTGTTGAGATCCAGTTCGATGTAACCCACTCGTGCACCCAACTGATCTTCAGCATCTTTTACTTTC
ACCAGCGTTTCTGGGTGAGCAAAAACAGGAAGGCAAAATGCCGCAAAAAAGGGAATAAGGGCGACACGGA
AATGTTGAATACTCATACTCTTCCTTTTTCAATATTATTGAAGCATTTATCAGGGTTATTGTCTCATGAG
CGGATACATATTTGAATGTATTTAGAAAAATAAACAAATAGGGGTTCCGCGCACATTTCCCCGAAAAGTG
CCACCTGACGTCTAAGAAACCATTATTATCATGACATTAACCTATAAAAATAGGCGTATCACGAGGCCCT
TTCGTCTCGCGCGTTTCGGTGATGACGGTGAAAACCTCTGACACATGCAGCTCCCGGAGACGGTCACAGC
TTGTCTGTAAGCGGATGCCGGGAGCAGACAAGCCCGTCAGGGCGCGTCAGCGGGTGTTGGCGGGTGTCGG
GGCTGGCTTAACTATGCGGCATCAGAGCAGATTGTACTGAGAGTGCACCATATGCGGTGTGAAATACCGC
ACAGATGCGTAAGGAGAAAATACCGCATCAGGCGCCATTCGCCATTCAGGCTGCGCAACTGTTGGGAAGG
GCGATCGGTGCGGGCCTCTTCGCTATTACGCCAGCTGGCGAAAGGGGGATGTGCTGCAAGGCGATTAAGT
TGGGTAACGCCAGGGTTTTCCCAGTCACGACGTTGTAAAACGACGGCCAGTGAATTCGAGCTCGGTACCC
GGGGGCGCGCCCTACCGGGTAGGGGAGGCGCTTTTCCCAAGGCAGTCTGGAGCATGCGCTTTAGCGGCCC
CGCTGGGCACTTGGCGCTACACAAGTGGCCTCTGGCCTCGCACACATTCCACATCCACCGGTAGGCGCCA
ACCGGCTCCGTTCTTTGGTGGCCCCTTCGCGCCACCTTCTACTCCTCCCCTAGTCAGGAAGTTCCCCCCC
GCCCCGCAGCTCGCGTCGTGCAGGACGTGACAAATGGAAGTAGCACGTCTCACTAGTCTCGTGCAGATGG
ACAGCACCGCTGAGCAATGGAAGCGGGTAGGCCTTTGGGGCAGCGGCCAATAGCAGCTTTGCTCCTTCGC
TTTCTGGGCTCAGAGGCTGGGAAGGGGTGGGTCCGGGGGCGGGCTCAGGGGCGGGCTCAGGGGCGGGGCG
GGCGCCCGAAGGTCCTCCGGAGGCCCGGCATTCTGCACGCTTCAAAAGCGCACGTCTGCCGCGCTGTTCT
CCTCTTCCTCATCTCCGGGCCTTTCGACCTGCATCCATCTAGATCCTTAATTAAGTCTAGAGTCGAGGAA
CTGAAAAACCAGAAAGTTAACTGGTAAGTTTAGTCTTTTTGTCTTTTATTTCAGGTCCCGGATCCGGTGG
TGGTGCAAATCAAAGAACTGCTCCTCAGTGGATGTTGCCTTTACTTCTAGGCCTGTACGGAAGTGTTACT
TCTGCTCTAAAAGCTGCGGAATTGTACCCGCGGCCGATCCGACATCATGGGAAAATCAAAAGAAATCAGC
CAAGACCTCAGAAAAAAAATTGTAGACCTCCACAAGTCTGGTTCATCCTTGGGAGCAATTTCCAAACGCC
TGGCCGTACCACGTTCATCTGTACAAACAATAGTACGCAAGTATAAACACCATGGGACCACGCAGCCGTC
ATACCGCTCAGGAAGGAGACGCGTTCTGTCTCCTAGAGATGAACGTACTTTGGTGCGAAAAGTGCAAATC
AATCCCAGAACAGCCGCAAAGGACCTTGTGAAGATGCTGGAGGAAACAGGTACAAAAGTATCTATATCCA
CAGTAAAACGAGTCCTATATCGACATAACCTGAAAGGCCGCTCAGCAAGGAAGAAGCCACTGCTCCAAAA
CCGACATAAGAAAGCCAGACTACGGTTTGCAAGAGCACATGGGGACAAAGATCGTACTTTTTGGAGAAAT
GTCCTCTGGTCTGATGAAACAAAAATAGAACTGTTTGGCCATAATGACCATCGTTATGTTTGGAGGAAGA
AGGGGGAGGCTTGCAAGCCGAAGAACACCATCCCAACCGTGAAGCACGGGGGTGGCAGCATCATGTTGTG
GGGGTGCTTTGCTGCAGGAGGGACTGGTGCACTTCACAAAATAGATGGCATCATGAGGAAGGAAAATTAT
GTGGATATATTGAAGCAACATCTCAAGACATCAGTCAGGAAGTTAAAGCTTGGTCGCAAATGGGTCTTCC
AAATGGACAATGACCCCAAGCATACTTCCAAAGTTGTGGCAAAATGGCTTAAGGACAACAAAGTCAAGGT
ATTGGAGTGGCCATCACAAAGCCCTGACCTCAATCCTATAGAAAATTTGTGGGCAGAACTGAAAAAGCGT
GTGCGAGCAAGGAGGCCTACAAACCTGACTCAGTTACACCAGCTCTGTCAGGAGGAATGGGCCAAAATTC
ACCCAACTTATTGTGGGAAGCTTGTGGAAGGCTACCCGAAACGTTTGACCCAAGTTAAACAATTTAAAGG
CAATGCTACCAAATACTAGAATTGGCCGCGGGGATCCAGACATGATAAGATACATTGATGAGTTTGGACA
AACCACAACTAGAATGCAGTGAAAAAAATGCTTTATTTGTGAAATTTGTGATGCTATTGCTTTATTTGTA
ACCATTATAAGCTGCAATAAACAAGTTAACAACAACAATTGCATTCATTTTATGTTTCAGGTTCAGGGGG
AGGTGTGGGAGGTTTTTTCGGATCCTCTAGAGTCGACTGTTTATTAACGCTTACAATTTCCATTCGCCAT
TCAGGCTGCGCAACTGTTGGGAAGGGCGATCGGTGCGGGCCTCTTCGCTATTACGCCAGCTGGCGAAAGG
GGGATGTGCTGCAAGGCGATTAAGTTGGGTAACGCCAGGGTTTTCCCAGTCACGACGTTGTAAAACGACG
GCCAGTGAGCGCGCGTAATACGACTCACTATAGGGCGAATTGGAGCTCGGATCCCTATACAGTTGAAGTC
GGAAGTTTACATACACTTAAGTTGGAGTCATTAAAACTCGTTTTTCAACTACTCCACAAATTTCTTGTTA
ACAAACAATAGTTTTGGCAAGTCAGTTAGGACATCTACTTTGTGCATGACACAAGTCATTTTTCCAACAA
TTGTTTACAGACAGATTATTTCACTTATAATTCACTGTATCACAATTCCAGTGGGTCAGAAGTTTACATA
CACTAAGTTGACTGTGCCTTTAAACAGCTTGGAAAATTCCAGAAAATGATGTCATGGCTTTAGAAGCTAG
ATCTGGCCATCTAGAGCGGCCGCGCGCACTAGTGAATTCCATGGATATCAAGCTTTTTCCCCGTATCCCC
CCAGGTGTCTGCAGGCTCAAAGAGCAGCGAGAAGCGTTCAGAGGAAAGCGATCCCGTGCCACCTTCCCCG
TGCCCGGGCTGTCCCCGCACGCTGCCGGCTCGGGGATGCGGGGGGAGCGCCGGACCGGAGCGGAGCCCCG
GGCGGCTCGCTGCTGCCCCCTAGCGGGGGAGGGACGTAATTACATCCCTGGGGGCTTTGGGGGGGGGCTG
TCCCTCTAGAGTCGACATTGATTATTGACTAGTTATTAATAGTAATCAATTACGGGGTCATTAGTTCATA
GCCCATATATGGAGTTCCGCGTTACATAACTTACGGTAAATGGCCCGCCTGGCTGACCGCCCAACGACCC
CCGCCCATTGACGTCAATAATGACGTATGTTCCCATAGTAACGCCAATAGGGACTTTCCATTGACGTCAA
TGGGTGGAGTATTTACGGTAAACTGCCCACTTGGCAGTACATCAAGTGTATCATATGCCAAGTACGCCCC
CTATTGACGTCAATGACGGTAAATGGCCCGCCTGGCATTATGCCCAGTACATGACCTTATGGGACTTTCC
TACTTGGCAGTACATCTACGTATTAGTCATCGCTATTACCATGG
